Addgene plasmid #132266: pDONR221_SLC19A1
Purpose: Gateway entry clone with codon-optimized ORF sequence for subcloning into custom expression vectors
Depositing lab: RESOLUTE Consortium & Giulio Superti-Furga. Depositing organization: CeMM Research Center for Molecular Medicine. Publication: The RESOLUTE consortium: unlocking SLC transporters for drug discovery. Superti-Furga G, Lackner D, Wiedmer T, Ingles-Prieto A, Barbosa B, Girardi E, Goldmann U, Gurtl B, Klavins K, Klimek C, Lindinger S, Lineiro-Retes E, Muller AC, Onstein S, Redinger G, Reil D, Sedlyarov V, Wolf G, Crawford M, Everley R, ... Steppan CM. Nat Rev Drug Discov. 2020 Jul;19(7):429-430. doi: 10.1038/d41573-020-00056-6. PubMed 32265506.
Backbone
  Vector backbone: pDONR221
  Backbone manufacturer: Thermo Fisher Scientific
  Backbone size w/o insert (bp): 2550
  Vector type: Mammalian Expression
Growth in bacteria
  Bacterial resistance: Kanamycin, 50 μg/mL
  Growth temperature: 37°C
  Growth strain: Stbl3
  Copy number: High Copy
Gene/Insert
  Gene/Insert name: SLC19A1 (alt name: FOLT, RFC1)
  Species: H. sapiens (human)
  Insert size (bp): 1773
  Entrez Gene: SLC19A1 (a.k.a. CHMD, FOLT, IFC-1, IFC1, MEGAF, REFC, RFC, RFC1, RFT-1, hRFC, hSLC19A1)
  Cloning method: Gateway Cloning
  Sequencing primers: 5′ M13-fwd; 3′ M13-rev
Terms and licenses: Academic/Nonprofit Terms; Industry Terms
Depositor comments: For more information on the full Resolute plasmid collection, please see www.addgene.org/depositor-collections/re-solute/. Please provide your feedback on this plasmid to the RESOLUTE consortium by filling out their RESOLUTE repository feedback form: https://forms.office.com/Pages/ResponsePage.aspx?id=0e05yklzmkS7rjFGQL4N7z4feCLQvEJAmVcOCM_u885UN1JJRko0Ukg4TVQwNTZLOUxPQVJWT1NHUCQlQCN0PWcu
How to cite: pDONR221_SLC19A1 was a gift from RESOLUTE Consortium & Giulio Superti-Furga (Addgene plasmid # 132266 ; http://n2t.net/addgene:132266 ; RRID:Addgene_132266)
