[The description below was written by a language model from this plasmid's Addgene catalogue record and pLannotate feature annotations shown in this document.]
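Description:
pDONR221_SLC19A1 is a Gateway entry clone built on the pDONR221 backbone, carrying a codon-optimized open reading frame for human SLC19A1 (also called FOLT or RFC1), a member of the solute carrier family. It belongs to a large consortium collection of SLC transporter plasmids. The sequenced plasmid is 4,323 nt, consistent with a roughly 2.55 kb backbone plus the 1,773 bp insert. It is propagated in E. coli from a high-copy ColE1/pUC-type origin and selected with kanamycin through an aminoglycoside phosphotransferase (KanR) gene.

The SLC19A1 coding sequence sits between attL1 and attL2, the recombination sites left after a BP reaction into the donor vector. These sites allow directional, in-frame transfer of the ORF into any attR-containing destination vector by an LR Clonase reaction. Although the catalogue lists the vector type as mammalian expression, the feature table shows no eukaryotic promoter or polyadenylation signal around the insert, so expression depends on the destination vector chosen. This matches the stated purpose of subcloning into custom expression vectors. No epitope tags or reporters are annotated, and the record does not state whether the ORF retains a stop codon. Upstream of attL1, rrnB T1 and T2 terminators shield the insert from read-through transcription in bacteria. A T7 promoter lies just outside attL2, pointing back toward the insert. The short lacI and lacZα fragments are backbone remnants with no functional role, and M13 forward and reverse priming sites flanking the cassette are used for sequence verification.
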