Features (pLannotate 1.2.2; 10 found; start..end, strand, type, name):
    121..213     +  CDS            lacI (fragment): lac repressor; lacI; The lac repressor binds to the lac operator to inhibit transcription in E. coli. This inhibition can be relieved by adding lactose or isopropyl-β-D-thiogalactopyranoside (IPTG).
    268..295     -  terminator     rrnB T2 terminator: transcription terminator T2 from the E. coli rrnB gene
    427..470     +  terminator     rrnB T1 terminator: Escherichia coli rrnB; transcription terminator T1 from the E. coli rrnB gene
    517..553     -  CDS            lacZα (fragment): LacZα fragment of β-galactosidase; lacZ fragment
    569..668     +  protein_bind   attL1: mutant version of attL; recombination site for the Gateway® LR reaction LR Clonase™
    674..2446    +  CDS            SLC19A1: S19A1_HUMAN - Also known as FLOT1, RFC1 From Homo sapiens (Human).
   2448..2547    -  protein_bind   attL2: mutant version of attL; recombination site for the Gateway® LR reaction LR Clonase™
   2565..2583    -  promoter       T7 promoter: promoter for bacteriophage T7 RNA polymerase
   2717..3526    +  CDS            KanR: aminoglycoside phosphotransferase; aph(3')-Ia; confers resistance to kanamycin in bacteria or G418 (Geneticin®) in eukaryotes
   3673..4261    +  rep_origin     ori: high-copy-number ColE1/pMB1/pBR322/pUC origin of replication
>Addgene plasmid #132266 | pDONR221_SLC19A1 | addgene full sequence | sequence record 263654 | Addgene NGS Result
CTTTCCTGCGTTATCCCCTGATTCTGTGGATAACCGTATTACCGCCTTTGAGTGAGCTGATACCGCTCGC
CGCAGCCGAACGACCGAGCGCAGCGAGTCAGTGAGCGAGGAAGCGGAAGAGCGCCCAATACGCAAACCGC
CTCTCCCCGCGCGTTGGCCGATTCATTAATGCAGCTGGCACGACAGGTTTCCCGACTGGAAAGCGGGCAG
TGAGCGCAACGCAATTAATACGCGTACCGCTAGCCAGGAAGAGTTTGTAGAAACGCAAAAAGGCCATCCG
TCAGGATGGCCTTCTGCTTAGTTTGATGCCTGGCAGTTTATGGCGGGCGTCCTGCCCGCCACCCTCCGGG
CCGTTGCTTCACAACGTTCAAATCCGCTCCCGGCGGATTTGTCCTACTCAGGAGAGCGTTCACCGACAAA
CAACAGATAAAACGAAAGGCCCAGTCTTCCGACTGAGCCTTTCGTTTTATTTGATGCCTGGCAGTTCCCT
ACTCTCGCGTTAACGCTAGCATGGATGTTTTCCCAGTCACGACGTTGTAAAACGACGGCCAGTCTTAAGC
TCGGGCCCCAAATAATGATTTTATTTTGACTGATAGTGACCTGTTCGTTGCAACACATTGATGAGCAATG
CTTTTTTATAATGCCAACTTTGTACAAAAAAGCAGGCTCCACCATGGTGCCCAGCTCCCCTGCAGTGGAG
AAGCAGGTGCCAGTGGAGCCAGGACCTGACCCAGAGCTGCGGTCTTGGAGACACCTGGTGTGCTACCTGT
GCTTCTATGGCTTTATGGCCCAGATCAGACCTGGCGAGAGCTTCATCACCCCATACCTGCTGGGCCCCGA
CAAGAACTTTACAAGGGAGCAGGTGACCAATGAGATCACACCTGTGCTGTCCTACTCTTATCTGGCCGTG
CTGGTGCCAGTGTTCCTGCTGACCGATTACCTGCGCTATACACCCGTGCTGCTGCTGCAGGGCCTGAGCT
TCGTGAGCGTGTGGCTGCTGCTGCTGCTGGGACACAGCGTGGCCCACATGCAGCTGATGGAGCTGTTCTA
CTCCGTGACCATGGCCGCCCGGATCGCCTACTCTAGCTATATCTTTTCCCTGGTGAGGCCAGCAAGGTAC
CAGAGGGTGGCAGGATATTCTAGGGCAGCCGTGCTGCTGGGCGTGTTCACCTCCTCTGTGCTGGGACAGC
TGCTGGTGACCGTGGGACGGGTGAGCTTTTCCACACTGAACTATATCAGCCTGGCCTTCCTGACATTTTC
CGTGGTGCTGGCCCTGTTCCTGAAGAGACCCAAGAGGTCCCTGTTCTTTAACAGAGACGATAGGGGCCGC
TGCGAGACCTCTGCCAGCGAGCTGGAGAGAATGAATCCAGGACCTGGAGGCAAGCTGGGACACGCACTGA
GGGTGGCATGTGGCGACTCTGTGCTGGCAAGGATGCTGAGGGAGCTGGGCGATAGCCTGCGGAGACCACA
GCTGAGACTGTGGTCTCTGTGGTGGGTGTTTAACAGCGCCGGCTACTATCTGGTGGTGTACTATGTGCAC
ATCCTGTGGAATGAGGTGGACCCCACCACAAACTCCGCCAGGGTGTACAATGGAGCAGCAGATGCAGCAA
GCACCCTGCTGGGAGCAATCACATCCTTCGCCGCAGGCTTTGTGAAGATCAGATGGGCCAGGTGGAGCAA
GCTGCTGATCGCAGGAGTGACCGCAACACAGGCAGGACTGGTGTTCCTGCTGGCACACACACGCCACCCT
AGCTCCATCTGGCTGTGCTACGCCGCCTTCGTGCTGTTTCGGGGCAGCTATCAGTTCCTGGTGCCAATCG
CCACCTTTCAGATCGCCTCTAGCCTGTCCAAGGAGCTGTGCGCCCTGGTGTTCGGCGTGAATACCTTCTT
TGCCACAATCGTGAAGACCATCATCACCTTCATCGTGAGCGACGTGAGAGGACTGGGACTGCCTGTGAGG
AAGCAGTTCCAGCTGTACTCCGTGTATTTTCTGATCCTGTCTATCATCTACTTCCTGGGAGCAATGCTGG
ATGGACTGAGGCACTGCCAGCGGGGCCACCACCCACGCCAGCCACCTGCACAGGGACTGCGGTCCGCCGC
CGAGGAGAAGGCCGCCCAGGCCCTGTCTGTGCAGGATAAGGGACTGGGAGGACTGCAGCCTGCACAGAGC
CCACCACTGTCCCCAGAGGACTCTCTGGGAGCAGTGGGACCAGCATCTCTGGAGCAGAGGCAGAGCGATC
CCTATCTGGCACAGGCACCAGCACCACAGGCAGCAGAGTTTCTGTCCCCCGTGACCACACCTTCTCCATG
CACCCTGTGCAGCGCCCAGGCATCCGGACCAGAGGCAGCAGACGAGACATGCCCTCAGCTGGCAGTGCAC
CCTCCAGGCGTGTCTAAGCTGGGCCTGCAGTGTCTGCCTAGCGATGGCGTGCAGAACGTGAATCAGGACC
CAGCTTTCTTGTACAAAGTTGGCATTATAAGAAAGCATTGCTTATCAATTTGTTGCAACGAACAGGTCAC
TATCAGTCAAAATAAAATCATTATTTGCCATCCAGCTGATATCCCCTATAGTGAGTCGTATTACATGGTC
ATAGCTGTTTCCTGGCAGCTCTGGCCCGTGTCTCAAAATCTCTGATGTTACATTGCACAAGATAAAAATA
TATCATCATGAACAATAAAACTGTCTGCTTACATAAACAGTAATACAAGGGGTGTTATGAGCCATATTCA
ACGGGAAACGTCGAGGCCGCGATTAAATTCCAACATGGATGCTGATTTATATGGGTATAAATGGGCTCGC
GATAATGTCGGGCAATCAGGTGCGACAATCTATCGCTTGTATGGGAAGCCCGATGCGCCAGAGTTGTTTC
TGAAACATGGCAAAGGTAGCGTTGCCAATGATGTTACAGATGAGATGGTCAGACTAAACTGGCTGACGGA
ATTTATGCCTCTTCCGACCATCAAGCATTTTATCCGTACTCCTGATGATGCATGGTTACTCACCACTGCG
ATCCCCGGAAAAACAGCATTCCAGGTATTAGAAGAATATCCTGATTCAGGTGAAAATATTGTTGATGCGC
TGGCAGTGTTCCTGCGCCGGTTGCATTCGATTCCTGTTTGTAATTGTCCTTTTAACAGCGATCGCGTATT
TCGTCTCGCTCAGGCGCAATCACGAATGAATAACGGTTTGGTTGATGCGAGTGATTTTGATGACGAGCGT
AATGGCTGGCCTGTTGAACAAGTCTGGAAAGAAATGCATAAACTTTTGCCATTCTCACCGGATTCAGTCG
TCACTCATGGTGATTTCTCACTTGATAACCTTATTTTTGACGAGGGGAAATTAATAGGTTGTATTGATGT
TGGACGAGTCGGAATCGCAGACCGATACCAGGATCTTGCCATCCTATGGAACTGCCTCGGTGAGTTTTCT
CCTTCATTACAGAAACGGCTTTTTCAAAAATATGGTATTGATAATCCTGATATGAATAAATTGCAGTTTC
ATTTGATGCTCGATGAGTTTTTCTAATCAGAATTGGTTAATTGGTTGTAACACTGGCAGAGCATTACGCT
GACTTGACGGGACGGCGCAAGCTCATGACCAAAATCCCTTAACGTGAGTTACGCGTCGTTCCACTGAGCG
TCAGACCCCGTAGAAAAGATCAAAGGATCTTCTTGAGATCCTTTTTTTCTGCGCGTAATCTGCTGCTTGC
AAACAAAAAAACCACCGCTACCAGCGGTGGTTTGTTTGCCGGATCAAGAGCTACCAACTCTTTTTCCGAA
GGTAACTGGCTTCAGCAGAGCGCAGATACCAAATACTGTTCTTCTAGTGTAGCCGTAGTTAGGCCACCAC
TTCAAGAACTCTGTAGCACCGCCTACATACCTCGCTCTGCTAATCCTGTTACCAGTGGCTGCTGCCAGTG
GCGATAAGTCGTGTCTTACCGGGTTGGACTCAAGACGATAGTTACCGGATAAGGCGCAGCGGTCGGGCTG
AACGGGGGGTTCGTGCACACAGCCCAGCTTGGAGCGAACGACCTACACCGAACTGAGATACCTACAGCGT
GAGCTATGAGAAAGCGCCACGCTTCCCGAAGGGAGAAAGGCGGACAGGTATCCGGTAAGCGGCAGGGTCG
GAACAGGAGAGCGCACGAGGGAGCTTCCAGGGGGAAACGCCTGGTATCTTTATAGTCCTGTCGGGTTTCG
CCACCTCTGACTTGAGCGTCGATTTTTGTGATGCTCGTCAGGGGGGCGGAGCCTATGGAAAAACGCCAGC
AACGCGGCCTTTTTACGGTTCCTGGCCTTTTGCTGGCCTTTTGCTCACATGTT
