>Addgene plasmid #132266 | pDONR221_SLC19A1 | depositor partial sequence | sequence record 253932 | Codon-optimized ORF of SLC19A1
ATGGTGCCCAGCTCCCCTGCAGTGGAGAAGCAGGTGCCAGTGGAGCCAGGACCTGACCCAGAGCTGCGGT
CTTGGAGACACCTGGTGTGCTACCTGTGCTTCTATGGCTTTATGGCCCAGATCAGACCTGGCGAGAGCTT
CATCACCCCATACCTGCTGGGCCCCGACAAGAACTTTACAAGGGAGCAGGTGACCAATGAGATCACACCT
GTGCTGTCCTACTCTTATCTGGCCGTGCTGGTGCCAGTGTTCCTGCTGACCGATTACCTGCGCTATACAC
CCGTGCTGCTGCTGCAGGGCCTGAGCTTCGTGAGCGTGTGGCTGCTGCTGCTGCTGGGACACAGCGTGGC
CCACATGCAGCTGATGGAGCTGTTCTACTCCGTGACCATGGCCGCCCGGATCGCCTACTCTAGCTATATC
TTTTCCCTGGTGAGGCCAGCAAGGTACCAGAGGGTGGCAGGATATTCTAGGGCAGCCGTGCTGCTGGGCG
TGTTCACCTCCTCTGTGCTGGGACAGCTGCTGGTGACCGTGGGACGGGTGAGCTTTTCCACACTGAACTA
TATCAGCCTGGCCTTCCTGACATTTTCCGTGGTGCTGGCCCTGTTCCTGAAGAGACCCAAGAGGTCCCTG
TTCTTTAACAGAGACGATAGGGGCCGCTGCGAGACCTCTGCCAGCGAGCTGGAGAGAATGAATCCAGGAC
CTGGAGGCAAGCTGGGACACGCACTGAGGGTGGCATGTGGCGACTCTGTGCTGGCAAGGATGCTGAGGGA
GCTGGGCGATAGCCTGCGGAGACCACAGCTGAGACTGTGGTCTCTGTGGTGGGTGTTTAACAGCGCCGGC
TACTATCTGGTGGTGTACTATGTGCACATCCTGTGGAATGAGGTGGACCCCACCACAAACTCCGCCAGGG
TGTACAATGGAGCAGCAGATGCAGCAAGCACCCTGCTGGGAGCAATCACATCCTTCGCCGCAGGCTTTGT
GAAGATCAGATGGGCCAGGTGGAGCAAGCTGCTGATCGCAGGAGTGACCGCAACACAGGCAGGACTGGTG
TTCCTGCTGGCACACACACGCCACCCTAGCTCCATCTGGCTGTGCTACGCCGCCTTCGTGCTGTTTCGGG
GCAGCTATCAGTTCCTGGTGCCAATCGCCACCTTTCAGATCGCCTCTAGCCTGTCCAAGGAGCTGTGCGC
CCTGGTGTTCGGCGTGAATACCTTCTTTGCCACAATCGTGAAGACCATCATCACCTTCATCGTGAGCGAC
GTGAGAGGACTGGGACTGCCTGTGAGGAAGCAGTTCCAGCTGTACTCCGTGTATTTTCTGATCCTGTCTA
TCATCTACTTCCTGGGAGCAATGCTGGATGGACTGAGGCACTGCCAGCGGGGCCACCACCCACGCCAGCC
ACCTGCACAGGGACTGCGGTCCGCCGCCGAGGAGAAGGCCGCCCAGGCCCTGTCTGTGCAGGATAAGGGA
CTGGGAGGACTGCAGCCTGCACAGAGCCCACCACTGTCCCCAGAGGACTCTCTGGGAGCAGTGGGACCAG
CATCTCTGGAGCAGAGGCAGAGCGATCCCTATCTGGCACAGGCACCAGCACCACAGGCAGCAGAGTTTCT
GTCCCCCGTGACCACACCTTCTCCATGCACCCTGTGCAGCGCCCAGGCATCCGGACCAGAGGCAGCAGAC
GAGACATGCCCTCAGCTGGCAGTGCACCCTCCAGGCGTGTCTAAGCTGGGCCTGCAGTGTCTGCCTAGCG
ATGGCGTGCAGAACGTGAATCAG
